Addgene plasmid #43041: I-CATG
Depositing lab: Chad Cowan & Kiran Musunuru. Depositing organization: Harvard University. Publication: A TALEN Genome-Editing System for Generating Human Stem Cell-Based Disease Models. Ding Q, Lee YK, Schaefer EA, Peters DT, Veres A, Kim K, Kuperwasser N, Motola DL, Meissner TB, Hendriks WT, Trevisan M, Gupta RM, Moisan A, Banks E, Friesen M, Schinzel RT, Xia F, Tang A, Xia Y, Figueroa E, Wann A, Ahfeldt T, Daheron L, Zhang F, Rubin LL, Peng LF, Chung RT, Musunuru K, Cowan CA. Cell Stem Cell. 2012 Dec 12. pii: S1934-5909(12)00645-5. doi: 10.1016/j.stem.2012.11.011. PubMed 23246482.
Backbone
  Vector backbone: pCRII-TOPO
  Backbone manufacturer: Invitrogen
  Backbone size w/o insert (bp): 3973
  Vector type: Bacterial Cloning
Growth in bacteria
  Bacterial resistance: Ampicillin and Kanamycin, 100 & 50 μg/mL
  Growth temperature: 37°C
  Growth strain: Top10
  Copy number: High Copy
Gene/Insert
  Gene/Insert name: I-CATG
  Species: Synthetic
  Insert size (bp): 424
  Cloning method: TOPO Cloning
  Sequencing primers: 5′ T7; 3′ M13-rev
Terms and licenses: Academic/Nonprofit Terms; Industry Terms: Not Available to Industry
How to cite: I-CATG was a gift from Chad Cowan & Kiran Musunuru (Addgene plasmid # 43041 ; http://n2t.net/addgene:43041 ; RRID:Addgene_43041)
