[The description below was written by a language model from this plasmid's Addgene catalogue record.]
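Description:
I-CATG is a small bacterial cloning plasmid built on the commercial pCRII-TOPO backbone (about 4 kb without insert), into which a 424 bp synthetic fragment was introduced by TOPO cloning. It is a high-copy plasmid maintained in E. coli and is listed with dual ampicillin and kanamycin resistance, consistent with the two selectable markers that this backbone carries. The insert sits between the T7 and M13-reverse priming sites, which are the primers recorded for sequencing it from either end. The vector is catalogued purely as a bacterial cloning vehicle. No promoter intended to drive expression of the insert, no tags or reporters, and no mammalian or viral elements are recorded, and no feature table is provided to map the construct in detail.

The record does not spell out what the synthetic insert encodes. It comes from a study describing a TALEN genome-editing system for generating human stem cell-based disease models. The name, a position-like prefix followed by four bases, together with an insert size compatible with roughly four TALE repeat units, suggests that it is a pre-assembled repeat module specifying recognition of the sequence CATG at a defined position in a TALE array. That reading is an inference from the name and context, not a stated fact. On that interpretation, the plasmid would serve as a library component: a stored, sequence-verified building block that is excised or amplified and joined with other modules to assemble a custom TALEN DNA-binding domain. It would not be a construct used directly in cells.
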