>Addgene plasmid #43041 | I-CATG | depositor partial sequence | sequence record 58306 | I-CATG sequence 424 bps
CGTCTCCTGACCCCAGAGCAGGTCGTGGCGATCGCAAGCCACGACGGAGGAAAGCAAGCCTTGGAAACAG
TACAGAGGCTGTTGCCTGTGCTGTGCCAAGCGCACGGACTCACCCCAGAGCAGGTCGTGGCAATCGCCTC
CAACATTGGCGGGAAACAGGCACTCGAGACTGTCCAGCGCCTGCTTCCCGTGCTGTGCCAAGCGCACGGC
CTCACCCCAGAGCAGGTCGTGGCCATTGCCTCGAATGGAGGGGGCAAACAGGCGTTGGAAACCGTACAAC
GATTGCTGCCGGTGCTGTGCCAAGCGCACGGATTAACCCCAGAGCAGGTCGTGGCAATCGCGAGCAATAA
CGGCGGAAAACAGGCTTTGGAAACGGTGCAGAGGCTCCTTCCAGTGCTGTGCCAAGCGCACGGCTTAAGA
GACG
