>Addgene plasmid #43041 | I-CATG | addgene partial sequence | sequence record 59921 | M13-F20 5'-TGTAAAACGACGGCCAGT-3'
CTATAGGGCGAATTGGGCCCTCTAGATGCATGCTCGAGCGGCCGCCAGTGTGATGGATATCTGCAGAATT
CGCCCTTATATAGATGCCGTCCTAGCGCGTCTCCTGACCCCAGAGCAGGTCGTGGCGATCGCAAGCCACG
ACGGAGGAAAGCAAGCCTTGGAAACAGTACAGAGGCTGTTGCCTGTGCTGTGCCAAGCGCACGGACTCAC
CCCAGAGCAGGTCGTGGCAATCGCCTCCAACATTGGCGGGAAACAGGCACTCGAGACTGTCCAGCGCCTG
CTTCCCGTGCTGTGCCAAGCGCACGGCCTCACCCCAGAGCAGGTCGTGGCCATTGCCTCGAATGGAGGGG
GCAAACAGGCGTTGGAAACCGTACAACGATTGCTGCCGGTGCTGTGCCAAGCGCACGGATTAACCCCAGA
GCAGGTCGTGGCAATCGCGAGCAATAACGGCGGAAAACAGGCTTTGGAAACGGTGCAGAGGCTCCTTCCA
GTGCTGTGCCAAGCGCACGGCTTAAGAGACGTGGGCACAGGAAAGATACTTAAGGGCGAATTCCAGCACA
CTGGCGGCCGTTACTAGTGGATCCGAGCTCGGTACCAAGCTTGGCGTAATCATGGTCATAGCTGTTTCCT
GTGTGAAATTGTTATCCGCTCACAATTCCACACAACATACGAGCCGGAAGCATAAAGTGTAAAGCCTGGG
GTGCCTAATGAGTGAGCTAACTCACATTAATTGCGTTGCGCTCACTGCCCGCTTTCCAGTCGGGAAACCT
GTCGTGCCAGCTGCATTAATGAATCGGCCAACGCGCGGGGAGAGGCGGTTTGCGTATTGGGCGCTCTTCC
GCTTCCTCGCTCACTGACTCGCTGCGCTCGGTCGTTCGGCTGCGGCGAGCGGTATCAGCT
